>Addgene plasmid #228496 | pHyperTEV60 | addgene full sequence | sequence record 455395 | Addgene NGS Result
ACTATTAAAGAACGTGGACTCCAACGTCAAAGG
[49 nt withheld, positions 34-82]
T
[91 nt withheld, positions 84-174]
G
[124 nt withheld, positions 176-299]
CCCATTCGCCAATCCGGATATAGTTCCTCCTTTCAGCAAAAAACCCCTCAAGACCCGTTTAGAGGCCCCA
AGGGGTTATGCTAGTTATTGCTCAGCGGTGGCAGCAGCCAACTCAGCTTCCTTTCGGGCTTTGTTAGCAG
CCGGATCTCAGTGGTGGTGGTGGTGGTGCTCGACTAAGTTGGCAGCATCACCCGACGCACTTTGCGCCGA
ATAAATACCTAAGCTTGTCTTCACTCGAGGGTACCCATGGATCCTTATTACGGTTTATCCATAAACACTT
TATGGCCGCCCCATTCCACGCTATCGCTGTTCAGGCTCCAGCCGCTCACCCATTTCTGCAGGCTCGGATC
GGTCAGCAGGCGCATAAAATCCGGCGGCACCGCGGTAAAATAGTTGTTGGTGTTGGTAAAGTTGCTCGCG
CTATGAATGCCCACAATGCTGCCATCGGTCACGCTCACCATCGGGCTGCCGCACTGGCCATCTTTCGTCG
GAATCCAATGTTTCCAAAACACGCCATCGGAGCTCGGATAGGTGGTGCTCACATCGCTCACTTCGCTGGT
CGGGGTTTTGGTCTGAAAGTTGCGGGTCACCAGCACAATTTCTTCGCCCACCACCGGTTCACGAAACACC
AGGTTGGTCGGAAACGGCGGAAAATCTTTCGGCATTTCAATCAGCACCAGATCGCGGCCTTCGATCAGAT
GCAGTTTCAGGGTGGTGGTGTTGCTAATGGTAAAGGTGCCATGTTTGCTGGTAATGGTCAGGGTGCCGTT
GTTGCGGCGAAACAGGTGCGCGTTGGTAATAATCAGCGGGCCAAAGCCAATGCCATACAGGCTAATGCTA
TAGCCATCGCTGGTATTGGTCAGCAGAACAATGGTATCGCTAATCGGGTTATAATCGCGCGGGCCCGGCG
CCGCGCTTTCCGCGGATCCGCCGCCAATCTGTTCACGATGCGCTTCAATAATATCGTTATCTTCCATATC
CAGATCTTCCGGGGTCTGATCCGCCTGAATACGAATGCCATCATACAGAAAACGCAGGCTATCCATTTCT
TTGCCCTGACGTTTCGCAAACGCTTCCATCAGACGACGCAGCGGGGTGGTTTTTTTAATTTTAAAAAAAA
TTTCGCTGCTGCCATCGCTCACTTTCAGGTTAATATGGGTTTCCGGTTTCACTTCCGGTTTCACTTCCGG
TTTCGCTTCCTGGTTCACTTCGCTATCGCTCATGCTGCCGTGATGGTGATGGTGATGGTGATGGTGATGG
CCCATATGTATATCTCCTTCTTAAAGTTAAACAAAATTATTTCTAGAGGGGAATTGTTATCCGCTCACAA
TTCCCCTATAGTGAGTCGTATTAATTTCGCGGGATCGAGATCTCGATCCTCTACGCCGGACGCATCGTGG
CCGGCATCACCGGCGCCACAGGTGCGGTTGCTGGCGCCTATATCGCCGACATCACCGATGGGGAAGATCG
GGCTCGCCACTTCGGGCTCATGAGCGCTTGTTTCGGCGTGGGTATGGTGGCAGGCCCCGTGGCCGGGGGA
CTGTTGGGCGCCATCTCCTTGCATGCACCATTCCTTGCGGCGGCGGTGCTCAACGGCCTCAACCTACTAC
TGGGCTGCTTCCTAATGCAGGAGTCGCATAAGGGAGAGCGTCGAGATCCCGGACACCATCGAATGGCGCA
AAACCTTTCGCGGTATGGCATGATAGCGCCCGGAAGAGAGTCAATTCAGGGTGGTGAATGTGAAACCAGT
AACGTTATACGATGTCGCAGAGTATGCCGGTGTCTCTTATCAGACCGTTTCCCGCGTGGTGAACCAGGCC
AGCCACGTTTCTGCGAAAACGCGGGAAAAAGTGGAAGCGGCGATGGCGGAGCTGAATTACATTCCCAACC
GCGTGGCACAACAACTGGCGGGCAAACAGTCGTTGCTGATTGGCGTTGCCACCTCCAGTCTGGCCCTGCA
CGCGCCGTCGCAAATTGTCGCGGCGATTAAATCTCGCGCCGATCAACTGGGTGCCAGCGTGGTGGTGTCG
ATGGTAGAACGAAGCGGCGTCGAAGCCTGTAAAGCGGCGGTGCACAATCTTCTCGCGCAACGCGTCAGTG
GGCTGATCATTAACTATCCGCTGGATGACCAGGATGCCATTGCTGTGGAAGCTGCCTGCACTAATGTTCC
GGCGTTATTTCTTGATGTCTCTGACCAGACACCCATCAACAGTATTATTTTCTCCCATGAAGACGGTACG
CGACTGGGCGTGGAGCATCTGGTCGCATTGGGTCACCAGCAAATCGCGCTGTTAGCGGGCCCATTAAGTT
CTGTCTCGGCGCGTCTGCGTCTGGCTGGCTGGCATAAATATCTCACTCGCAATCAAATTCAGCCGATAGC
GGAACGGGAAGGCGACTGGAGTGCCATGTCCGGTTTTCAACAAACCATGCAAATGCTGAATGAGGGCATC
GTTCCCACTGCGATGCTGGTTGCCAACGATCAGATGGCGCTGGGCGCAATGCGCGCCATTACCGAGTCCG
GGCTGCGCGTTGGTGCGGATATCTCGGTAGTGGGATACGACGATACCGAAGACAGCTCATGTTATATCCC
GCCGTTAACCACCATCAAACAGGATTTTCGCCTGCTGGGGCAAACCAGCGTGGACCGCTTGCTGCAACTC
TCTCAGGGCCAGGCGGTGAAGGGCAATCAGCTGTTGCCCGTCTCACTGGTGAAAAGAAAAACCACCCTGG
CGCCCAATACGCAAACCGCCTCTCCCCGCGCGTTGGCCGATTCATTAATGCAGCTGGCACGACAGGTTTC
CCGACTGGAAAGCGGGCAGTGAGCGCAACGCAATTAATGTAAGTTAGCTCACTCATTAGGCACCGGGATC
TCGACCGATGCCCTTGAGAGCCTTCAACCCAGTCAGCTCCTTCCGGTGGGCGCGGGGCATGACTATCGTC
GCCGCACTTATGACTGTCTTCTTTATCATGCAACTCGTAGGACAGGTGCCGGCAGCGCTCTGGGTCATTT
TCGGCGAGGACCGCTTTCGCTGGAGCGCGACGATGATCGGCCTGTCGCTTGCGGTATTCGGAATCTTGCA
CGCCCTCGCTCAAGCCTTCGTCACTGGTCCCGCCACCAAACGTTTCGGCGAGAAGCAGGCCATTATCGCC
GGCATGGCGGCCCCACGGGTGCGCATGATCGTGCTCCTGTCGTTGAGGACCCGGCTAGGCTGGCGGGGTT
GCCTTACTGGTTAGCAGAATGAATCACCGATACGCGAGCGAACGTGAAGCGACTGCTGCTGCAAAACGTC
TGCGACCTGAGCAACAACATGAATGGTCTTCGGTTTCCGTGTTTCGTAAAGTCTGGAAACGCGGAAGTCA
GCGCCCTGCACCATTATGTTCCGGATCTGCATCGCAGGATGCTGCTGGCTACCCTGTGGAACACCTACAT
CTGTATTAACGAAGCGCTGGCATTGACCCTGAGTGATTTTTCTCTGGTCCCGCCGCATCCATACCGCCAG
TTGTTTACCCTCACAACGTTCCAGTAACCGGGCATGTTCATCATCAGTAACCCGTATCGTGAGCATCCTC
TCTCGTTTCATCGGTATCATTACCCCCATGAACAGAAATCCCCCTTACACGGAGGCATCAGTGACCAAAC
AGGAAAAAACCGCCCTTAACATGGCCCGCTTTATCAGAAGCCAGACATTAACGCTTCTGGAGAAACTCAA
CGAGCTGGACGCGGATGAACAGGCAGACATCTGTGAATCGCTTCACGACCACGCTGATGAGCTTTACCGC
AGCTGCCTCGCGCGTTTCGGTGATGACGGTGAAAACCTCTGACACATGCAGCTCCCGGAGACGGTCACAG
CTTGTCTGTAAGCGGATGCCGGGAGCAGACAAGCCCGTCAGGGCGCGTCAGCGGGTGTTGGCGGGTGTCG
GGGCGCAGCCATGACCCAGTCACGTAGCGATAGCGGAGTGTATACTGGCTTAACTATGCGGCATCAGAGC
AGATTGTACTGAGAGTGCACCATTGCGGTGTGAAATACCGCACAGATGCGTAAGGAGAAAATACCGCATC
AGGCGCTCTTCCGCTTCCTCGCTCACTGACTCGCTGCGCTCGGTCGTTCGGCTGCGGCGAGCGGTATCAG
CTCACTCAAAGGCGGTAATACGGTTATCCACAGAATCAGGGGATAACGCAGGAAAGAACATGTGAGCAAA
AGGCCAGCAAAAGGCCAGGAACCGTAAAAAGGCCGCGTTGCTGGCGTTTTTCCATAGGCTCCGCCCCCCT
GACGAGCATCACAAAAATCGACGCTCAAGTCAGAGGTGGCGAAACCCGACAGGACTATAAAGATACCAGG
CGTTTCCCCCTGGAAGCTCCCTCGTGCGCTCTCCTGTTCCGACCCTGCCGCTTACCGGATACCTGTCCGC
CTTTCTCCCTTCGGGAAGCGTGGCGCTTTCTCATAGCTCACGCTGTAGGTATCTCAGTTCGGTGTAGGTC
GTTCGCTCCAAGCTGGGCTGTGTGCACGAACCCCCCGTTCAGCCCGACCGCTGCGCCTTATCCGGTAACT
ATCGTCTTGAGTCCAACCCGGTAAGACACGACTTATCGCCACTGGCAGCAGCCACTGGTAACAGGATTAG
CAGAGCGAGGTATGTAGGCGGTGCTACAGAGTTCTTGAAGTGGTGGCCTAACTACGGCTACACTAGAAGG
ACAGTATTTGGTATCTGCGCTCTGCTGAAGCCAGTTACCTTCGGAAAAAGAGTTGGTAGCTCTTGATCCG
GCAAACAAACCACCGCTGGTAGCGGTGGTTTTTTTGTTTGCAAGCAGCAGATTACGCGCAGAAAAAAAGG
ATCTCAAGAAGATCCTTTGATCTTTTCTACGGGGTCTGACGCTCAGTGGAACGAAAACTCACGTTAAGGG
ATTTTGGTCATGAACAATAAAACTGTCTGCTTACATAAACAGTAATACAAGGGGTGTTATGAGCCATATT
CAACGGGAAACGTCTTGCTCTAGGCCGCGATTAAATTCCAACATGGATGCTGATTTATATGGGTATAAAT
GGGCTCGCGATAATGTCGGGCAATCAGGTGCGACAATCTATCGATTGTATGGGAAGCCCGATGCGCCAGA
GTTGTTTCTGAAACATGGCAAAGGTAGCGTTGCCAATGATGTTACAGATGAGATGGTCAGACTAAACTGG
CTGACGGAATTTATGCCTCTTCCGACCATCAAGCATTTTATCCGTACTCCTGATGATGCATGGTTACTCA
CCACTGCGATCCCCGGGAAAACAGCATTCCAGGTATTAGAAGAATATCCTGATTCAGGTGAAAATATTGT
TGATGCGCTGGCAGTGTTCCTGCGCCGGTTGCATTCGATTCCTGTTTGTAATTGTCCTTTTAACAGCGAT
CGCGTATTTCGTCTCGCTCAGGCGCAATCACGAATGAATAACGGTTTGGTTGATGCGAGTGATTTTGATG
ACGAGCGTAATGGCTGGCCTGTTGAACAAGTCTGGAAAGAAATGCATAAACTTTTGCCATTCTCACCGGA
TTCAGTCGTCACTCATGGTGATTTCTCACTTGATAACCTTATTTTTGACGAGGGGAAATTAATAGGTTGT
ATTGATGTTGGACGAGTCGGAATCGCAGACCGATACCAGGATCTTGCCATCCTATGGAACTGCCTCGGTG
AGTTTTCTCCTTCATTACAGAAACGGCTTTTTCAAAAATATGGTATTGATAATCCTGATATGAATAAATT
GCAGTTTCATTTGATGCTCGATGAGTTTTTCTAAGAATTAATTCATGAGCGGATACATATTTGAATGTAT
TTAGAAAAATAAACAAATAGGGGTTCCGCGCACATTTCCCCGAAAAGTGCCACCTAAATTGTAAGCGTTA
ATATTTTGTTAAAATTCGCGTTAAATTTTTGTTAAATCAGCTCATTTTTTAACCAATAGGCCGAAATCGG
CAAAATCCCTTATAAATCAAAAGAATAGACCGAGATAGGGTTGAGTGTTGTTCCAGTTTGGAACAAGAGT
CC
Features (pLannotate 1.2.2; 21 found; start..end, strand, type, name):
    336..383     -  terminator     T7 terminator: transcription terminator for bacteriophage T7 RNA polymerase
    391..440     -  CDS            SET1 (fragment): solubility-enhancement tag derived from T7 phage gene 10B
    450..467     -  CDS            9xHis (fragment): 9xHis affinity tag
    560..1300    -  CDS            POLG_TEV (fragment): Experimental evidence at protein level: Swiss-Prot protein existence level 1. [Nuclear inclusion protein A]: has RNA-binding and proteolytic activities. From Tobacco etch virus (TEV).
   1223..1522    -  CDS            SMT3: SMT3_YEAST - Experimental evidence at protein level: Swiss-Prot protein existence level 1. Not known; suppressor of MIF2 mutations. From Saccharomyces cerevisiae (strain ATCC 204508 / S288c) (Baker's yeast).
   1532..1555    -  CDS            8xHis: 8xHis affinity tag
   1572..1594    -  RBS            RBS: efficient ribosome binding site from bacteriophage T7 gene 10 (Olins and Rangwala, 1989)
   1609..1633    -  protein_bind   lac operator: The lac repressor binds to the lac operator to inhibit transcription in E. coli. This inhibition can be relieved by adding lactose or isopropyl-β-D-thiogalactopyranoside (IPTG). lac repressor encoded by lacI
   1634..1652    -  promoter       T7 promoter: promoter for bacteriophage T7 RNA polymerase
   1674..1953    +  CDS            TcR (fragment): tetracycline efflux protein; tet; confers resistance to tetracycline
   1961..2038    +  promoter       lacI promoter: lacI
   2039..3121    +  CDS            lacI: lac repressor; lacI; The lac repressor binds to the lac operator to inhibit transcription in E. coli. This inhibition can be relieved by adding lactose or isopropyl-β-D-thiogalactopyranoside (IPTG).
   3134..3155    +  protein_bind   CAP binding site: CAP binding activates transcription in the presence of cAMP. E. coli catabolite activator protein
   3170..3461    +  CDS            TcR (fragment): tetracycline efflux protein; tet; confers resistance to tetracycline
   3533..3913    -  CDS            YPB1_ECOLX: Protein predicted: Swiss-Prot protein existence level 4. From Escherichia coli.
   3930..4121    +  CDS            rop: Rop protein, which maintains plasmids at low copy number; rop
   4223..4362    +  misc_feature   bom: basis of mobility region from pBR322
   4548..5136    -  rep_origin     ori: high-copy-number ColE1/pMB1/pBR322/pUC origin of replication
   5258..6073    +  CDS            KanR: aminoglycoside phosphotransferase; aph(3')-Ia; confers resistance to kanamycin in bacteria or G418 (Geneticin®) in eukaryotes
   6082..6139    -  promoter       AmpR promoter (fragment): bla
   6192..299     -  rep_origin     f1 ori (across the origin) (sequence partly withheld): f1 bacteriophage origin of replication; arrow indicates direction of (+) strand synthesis
