[The description below was written by a language model from this plasmid's Addgene catalogue record and pLannotate feature annotations shown in this document.]
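Description:
pHyperTEV60 is a bacterial expression plasmid built on the pET29b backbone for producing HyperTEV60, an engineered variant of the tobacco etch virus (TEV) protease, in E. coli. The synthetic coding sequence was made by gene synthesis and is fused at its N terminus to a 10xHis-SUMO (yeast Smt3) tag. The His stretch allows metal-affinity purification, while SUMO fusions are commonly used to improve solubility and can be removed with a SUMO-specific protease. The annotation detects the histidine run only as an 8xHis match, followed by Smt3 and the TEV nuclear inclusion protein A protease domain. Fragments of a His tag and a SET1-like solubility tag are annotated downstream of the protease. The record does not indicate whether these backbone-derived sequences are translated.

Expression follows the standard pET arrangement. A T7 promoter with an adjacent lac operator and the T7 gene 10 ribosome binding site drives the fusion, and a T7 terminator ends the transcript. The plasmid carries its own lacI gene, so transcription stays repressed until induction with IPTG in a host that supplies T7 RNA polymerase. Propagation relies on a pBR322-type ColE1 origin accompanied by rop and bom, and selection is by kanamycin resistance (aph(3')-Ia). An f1 origin is also present. Short tetracycline-resistance fragments in the annotation are non-functional backbone remnants. The sequenced record is about 6.3 kb, slightly larger than the catalogue total. The plasmid is intended for recombinant production and purification of the protease, which derives from work using ProteinMPNN sequence design to improve protein expression, stability and function. TEV proteases of this kind are generally used to cleave affinity tags from fusion proteins.
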