Addgene plasmid #228496: pHyperTEV60
Purpose: 10xHis-SUMO (Smt3) tagged HyperTEV60 engineered protease (E. coli based protein expression)
Depositing lab: Richard Baker. Depositing organization: University of North Carolina at Chapel Hill.
Backbone
  Vector backbone: pET29b
  Backbone size w/o insert (bp): 5630
  Total vector size (bp): 6281
  Vector type: Bacterial Expression
Growth in bacteria
  Bacterial resistance: Kanamycin, 50 μg/mL
  Growth temperature: 37°C
  Growth strain: DH5alpha
  Copy number: Unknown
Gene/Insert
  Gene/Insert name: TEV Protease (alt name: Tobacco Etch Virus Protease)
  Species: Synthetic
  Promoter: T7 Promoter
  Tag / fusion protein: 10xHis-SUMO(Smt3) (N terminal on backbone)
  Cloning method: Gene Synthesis
  Sequencing primers: 5′ T7 promoter; 3′ T7 terminator
Terms and licenses: Academic/Nonprofit Terms; Industry Terms: Not Available to Industry
Depositor comments: Bacterial expression of 10xHis-SUMO tagged HyperTEV60 Sumida KH, Núñez-Franco R, Kalvet I, Pellock SJ, Wicky BIM, Milles LF, Dauparas J, Wang J, Kipnis Y, Jameson N, Kang A, De La Cruz J, Sankaran B, Bera AK, Jiménez-Osés G, Baker D. Improving Protein Expression, Stability, and Function with ProteinMPNN. J Am Chem Soc. 2024 Jan 24;146(3):2054-2061. doi: 10.1021/jacs.3c10941. Epub 2024 Jan 9. PMID: 38194293; PMCID: PMC10811672.
How to cite: pHyperTEV60 was a gift from Richard Baker (Addgene plasmid # 228496 ; http://n2t.net/addgene:228496 ; RRID:Addgene_228496)
